>Addgene plasmid #92400 | PhOTO-N (pMTB:memb-Cerulean-2A-H2B-Dendra2) | addgene full sequence | sequence record 181826 | Addgene NGS Result
GGATCTTGAAGTTGGCCTTGATGCCGTTCTTCTGCTTGTCGGCGGTGATATAGACGTTGTCGCTGATGGC
GTTGTACTCCAGCTTGTGCCCCAGGATGTTGCCGTCCTCCTTGAAGTCGATGCCCTTCAGCTCGATGCGG
TTCACCAGGGTGTCGCCCTCGAACTTCACCTCGGCGCGGGTCTTGTAGTTGCCGTCGTCCTTGAAGAAGA
TGGTGCGCTCCTGGACGTAGCCTTCGGGCATGGCGGACTTGAAGAAGTCGTGCTGCTTCATGTGGTCGGG
GTAGCGGGCGAAGCACTGCACGCCCCAGGTCAGGGTGGTCACGAGGGTGGGCCAGGGCACGGGCAGCTTG
CCGGTGGTGCAGATGAACTTCAGGGTCAGCTTGCCGTAGGTGGCATCGCCCTCGCCCTCGCCGGACACGC
TGAACTTGTGGCCGTTTACGTCGCCGTCCAGCTCGACCAGGATGGGCACCACCCCGGTGAACAGCTCCTC
GCCCTTGCTCACCATGGTGGCGACCGGTGCCTCGTCGTCGTTCAGGTTGTCCTTGCGCTTGCTCTTGATG
CAGCCCATGGCGGCCTCGTCGTCGTTCAGGTTGTCCTTGCGCTTGCTCTTGATGCAGCCCATATCGATGG
GATCCTGCAAAAAGAACAAGTAGCTTGTACTCTTCTATAGTGTCACCTAAATAGGCCTAGGATGGCGAAC
TGTAAAAGAAAGGGAAACTGTTAGAATTGCACTGCTGCCAGGGAGAGGCGTTTCAGCAAGCATGTGACCA
TCTGGAGTCAACTTCCTGTTTTGCTCTGCATTCTACAGTCTGACCGCTGGTGGGCGCTAGTGACAGCGCG
CGCCTCAGATATGCCAGACAAAGGAAGTCCCTCTGCATTCTCTCATTATTACCATAAAAGGCAATGGTTT
GAGCCGCTTTGCGGCTGCCGGCGGTGTGGCACTCAGCCAGAGTCGTAGGGCTCAGTAAAAAGGAACAGAT
TTCGACATTCATCACACCAGGACCACTCCCTAAATTTTACACAAATGAAGTTTCACATCCTCTTCCACCC
TCGCCTGCGATCAATTACACAACCGCATTTCAACGGGTGTCTGCCGCCGGGTGTTACTGCGTCACAGATC
TGCAGTCAGTCCACGGACTCCTCGTGAGCGGAGACTTCACACTAAAGCATTTCTGGACGGTCACTCTCAG
TCGGTTCAGTTCATAGTCTAGCCTCAAAAATCACCGAGATCCTGAAAAACTGATGGGCTCTGCTTCGACA
GTCACAGCGGCTGAAGTGCAGCCAGAGAACTCCGCAGCCGTTATTAAAGTGGACCACACCTCTAAAATTC
AAATCTTTCATAGCGGATACAACACTTCACTAACGTTAACGTTAATCTTCAGCTTCATTAAAGACAGAGG
GGGCTGCAGGCTACATTTAAATAGAACACATAACAAAAAGAAAATTAACCAAGTTAAAACTAAATGCCAA
TACCCGTTACTAATAACAAGATCTTCGATCTTATAAAGCACGAATGAGCCGATGTTAGATTGATGGGGTT
TACGTTACATCAGATGAGAGCTGGTTAGCCGGCTAGCTAAAGTAGGTCACACCCTGCTGCAGCACTGCCT
GCACAAAGAACTTCCCATGCCGGCTATCCATCAAGTGTGCAACATGCTCACCAGCACCCTCAAAACTGTA
GTTAAAAATCACATTTATGGCTGTTAAAGAGAGATTAGCCAGAACACAACTTTATATTAAGACTTAACAC
CCATTTCACACCGGCCTATTCAATGTTCAATGTCGTGCCTACGACTGGTCACGTTAAATTACCGACATTC
TCACCTGCCACATCCACTAACGCTACAAAAAAGTTAAGATACAGCCAATATTTATTAAATATAACATAGA
TTATCAAAAGAACCACCACTTATAAATCAAACCTAGTAGATAACTACAAAGAGACCGTTATGAACTGTCT
AAAGACTTCATCAAATCATATTTATCCATTTACACATTTTACTTAACATTAATAGATAGAAACTATAATT
AAACGCTTAAAAACTGTAAAACCAACTCACCTTGGGTTTGGGGGGTTGTCGACTTAAGAGAATGGGTTAC
AAGCAGATGATATTCCGCACTAGCTGCGTGTGGAGGAGCTCAAAGTGAGGCTGAAAAGCTGGGCGCGCTC
TTTTATATGACGGCACATACCCGGCTCTAGCCATAAAAGGTAAACTTTCGGAGCTCTGTGCTCTGATTGG
TCCAGCGTCACACACCCGGCTGTCGCGTGCACATTGCTACACTTGCTTCTTGCAACTTGAGAGTGAAAGA
AGGGGAAGCTTAACTGGTTAAAGAACAAGGCCATGGCGATTTCCTATAAAACTGGAATTTTTATTTGCAA
ATTTTAACACAGAATTTTTCGTATTTTTCTGCGACAACGCCAAGACTCAATTAAACTTTTCAAAAAGTCT
GTGCAGAGTTACAAGTGGCAGAATGCGTCATAATGATGGATGCCTCCATGATCCTGTGTTGTGTTTTCAA
TCTAACACAACAGCAGCTCTGTAGGTCATTTACCTCTTGTGTTCACGAAATACCGTAATACAAACAATGG
GGGATCTAATGAGTACTTTTCCATGTATAAAATGGACATTTTTTTTATCCAAATTAGGATGACACTACTT
GTAGTATGTTGTATGAGCAACTAGCTGGTCTTAGCTCAGTAGTAATGCACTTTAAGAAAGTGCTTTAATA
ACTTTGAATGAATGGGACCTGCATTCCATGCCACATTGCTTCACTATTTTTGTGTGTACAAGTTACACAA
TGATGTATAAAGTGAGTGATAGCAGTTACATTTTTGCAAGTGGGCCTACCTCAGGTTTAATGTTCATTAG
AAATGTTATATGTCAAGTCTTGATCTTAAATAGTTAAATTTTCTGTTCATAATTTCATGTCGTGTCTATG
CAGACATAACATTTCTTTTTAAAGAGGTTTATAAGGATAAATCCTAAGAACATAATTCTCATTAAAAGTA
GAAAAAAAAAAACACTGAAAGTGTTGGTGATCAGCTACAATAAATAATATTTTGCACACATTTCAGATAT
TGCCACACTGAATAACAGATAAAGCTGTGCTTGAGCAGCAGTGATCATGATAAACTACATGTGACTTTTT
ACTGTGTAACTTGGGAGTAATGCACATGGCCTTCAGTGGGAGTTATAAACAAAAACAGCTGATTGTGTTA
AAAGTGCTTGCTGATACCAAGGACAATGAGGTGATGTGACTTTTATTTTGTTTTTGGCAAATTCCAAGTA
TTTTGACAAGACTTTTTACAATTCTGAGCATTTTACCTCTAAAATATGGAAGTTTCTCAGAGTAAACGTT
GAGTATAGGTAATGACTAGGCCCTCGAGCCGGGCCCAAGTGATCTCCAAAAAATAAGTACTTTTTGACTG
TAAATAAAATTGTAAGGAGTAAAAAGTACTTTTTTTTCTAAAAAAATGTAATTAAGTAAAAGTAAAAGTA
TTGATTTTTAATTGTACTCAAGTAAAGTAAAAATCCCCAAAAATAATACTTAAGTACAGTAATCAAGTAA
AATTACTCAAGTACTTTACACCTCTGGTTCTTGACCCCCTACCTTCAGCAAGCCCAGCAGATCCACTAGT
TCTAGAGCGGCCGCCACCGCGGTGGAGCTCCAGCTTTTGTTCCCTTTAGTGAGGGTTAATTGCGCGCTTG
GCGTAATCATGGTCATAGCTGTTTCCTGTGTGAAATTGTTATCCGCTCACAATTCCACACAACATACGAG
CCGGAAGCATAAAGTGTAAAGCCTGGGGTGCCTAATGAGTGAGCTAACTCACATTAATTGCGTTGCGCTC
ACTGCCCGCTTTCCAGTCGGGAAACCTGTCGTGCCAGCTGCATTAATGAATCGGCCAACGCGCGGGGAGA
GGCGGTTTGCGTATTGGGCGCTCTTCCGCTTCCTCGCTCACTGACTCGCTGCGCTCGGTCGTTCGGCTGC
GGCGAGCGGTATCAGCTCACTCAAAGGCGGTAATACGGTTATCCACAGAATCAGGGGATAACGCAGGAAA
GAACATGTGAGCAAAAGGCCAGCAAAAGGCCAGGAACCGTAAAAAGGCCGCGTTGCTGGCGTTTTTCCAT
AGGCTCCGCCCCCCTGACGAGCATCACAAAAATCGACGCTCAAGTCAGAGGTGGCGAAACCCGACAGGAC
TATAAAGATACCAGGCGTTTCCCCCTGGAAGCTCCCTCGTGCGCTCTCCTGTTCCGACCCTGCCGCTTAC
CGGATACCTGTCCGCCTTTCTCCCTTCGGGAAGCGTGGCGCTTTCTCATAGCTCACGCTGTAGGTATCTC
AGTTCGGTGTAGGTCGTTCGCTCCAAGCTGGGCTGTGTGCACGAACCCCCCGTTCAGCCCGACCGCTGCG
CCTTATCCGGTAACTATCGTCTTGAGTCCAACCCGGTAAGACACGACTTATCGCCACTGGCAGCAGCCAC
TGGTAACAGGATTAGCAGAGCGAGGTATGTAGGCGGTGCTACAGAGTTCTTGAAGTGGTGGCCTAACTAC
GGCTACACTAGAAGAACAGTATTTGGTATCTGCGCTCTGCTGAAGCCAGTTACCTTCGGAAAAAGAGTTG
GTAGCTCTTGATCCGGCAAACAAACCACCGCTGGTAGCGGTGGTTTTTTTGTTTGCAAGCAGCAGATTAC
GCGCAGAAAAAAAGGATCTCAAGAAGATCCTTTGATCTTTTCTACGGGGTCTGACGCTCAGTGGAACGAA
AACTCACGTTAAGGGATTTTGGTCATGAGATTATCAAAAAGGATCTTCACCTAGATCCTTTTAAATTAAA
AATGAAGTTTTAAATCAATCTAAAGTATATATGAGTAAACTTGGTCTGACAGTTACCAATGCTTAATCAG
TGAGGCACCTATCTCAGCGATCTGTCTATTTCGTTCATCCATAGTTGCCTGACTCCCCGTCGTGTAGATA
ACTACGATACGGGAGGGCTTACCATCTGGCCCCAGTGCTGCAATGATACCGCGAGACCCACGCTCACCGG
CTCCAGATTTATCAGCAATAAACCAGCCAGCCGGAAGGGCCGAGCGCAGAAGTGGTCCTGCAACTTTATC
CGCCTCCATCCAGTCTATTAATTGTTGCCGGGAAGCTAGAGTAAGTAGTTCGCCAGTTAATAGTTTGCGC
AACGTTGTTGCCATTGCTACAGGCATCGTGGTGTCACGCTCGTCGTTTGGTATGGCTTCATTCAGCTCCG
GTTCCCAACGATCAAGGCGAGTTACATGATCCCCCATGTTGTGCAAAAAAGCGGTTAGCTCCTTCGGTCC
TCCGATCGTTGTCAGAAGTAAGTTGGCCGCAGTGTTATCACTCATGGTTATGGCAGCACTGCATAATTCT
CTTACTGTCATGCCATCCGTAAGATGCTTTTCTGTGACTGGTGAGTACTCAACCAAGTCATTCTGAGAAT
AGTGTATGCGGCGACCGAGTTGCTCTTGCCCGGCGTCAATACGGGATAATACCGCGCCACATAGCAGAAC
TTTAAAAGTGCTCATCATTGGAAAACGTTCTTCGGGGCGAAAACTCTCAAGGATCTTACCGCTGTTGAGA
TCCAGTTCGATGTAACCCACTCGTGCACCCAACTGATCTTCAGCATCTTTTACTTTCACCAGCGTTTCTG
GGTGAGCAAAAACAGGAAGGCAAAATGCCGCAAAAAAGGGAATAAGGGCGACACGGAAATGTTGAATACT
CATACTCTTCCTTTTTCAATATTATTGAAGCATTTATCAGGGTTATTGTCTCATGAGCGGATACATATTT
GAATGTATTTAGAAAAATAAACAAATAGGGGTTCCGCGCACATTTCCCCGAAAAGTGCCACCTAAATTGT
AAGCGTTAATATTTTGTTAAAATTCGCGTTAAATTTTTGTTAAATCAGCTCATTTTTTAACCAATAGGCC
GAAATCGGCAAAATCCCTTATAAATCAAAAGAATAGACCGAGATAGGGT
[37 nt withheld, positions 6000-6036]
AAAGAACGTGGACTCCAACGTCAAAGG
[49 nt withheld, positions 6064-6112]
T
[91 nt withheld, positions 6114-6204]
G
[52 nt withheld, positions 6206-6257]
GTCCCATTCGCCATTCAGGCTGCGCAACTGTTGGGAAGGGCGATCGGTGCGGGCCTCTTCGCTATTACGC
CAGCTGGCGAAAGGGGGATGTGCTGCAAGGCGATTAAGTTGGGTAACGCCAGGGTTTTCCCAGTCACGAC
GTTGTAAAACGACGGCCAGTGAGCGCGCGTAATACGACTCACTATAGGGCGAATTGGGTACCGGCATATG
GTTCTTGACAGAGGTGTAAAAAGTACTCAAAAATTTTACTCAAGTGAAAGTACAAGTACTTAGGGAAAAT
TTTACTCAATTAAAAGTAAAAGTATCTGGCTAGAATCTTACTTGAGTAAAAGTAAAAAAGTACTCCATTA
AAATTGTACTTGAGTATTAGATCTGCATGCGTTTAAACCCGGGATATCAAAAAACCTCCCACACCTCCCC
CTGAACCTGAAACATAAAATGAATGCAATTGTTGTTGTTAACTTGTTTATTGCAGCTTATAATGGTTACA
AATAAAGCAATAGCATCACAAATTTCACAAATAAAGCATTTTTTTCACTGCATTCTAGTTGTGGTTTGTC
CAAACTCATCAATGTATCTTATCATGTCTGGATCACCGGTGCTAGTTATTGCTCAGCGGGACGTCTCACT
TGTACACGCCGCTGTCGCCGGACCACACCTGGCTGGGCAGGGGGCTGTAGCGGGCCACGGCGTGCTCGTA
CAGCTTCACCTTGTTGTAGTCGCTGTCGTTGCCCAGGATCTCGATGCGGTGGTCCACGAAGTGGGCGTCG
GGCAGCTGCACCACCTTCTTGGCCTTGTAGGTGGTCTTGAAGTCGCACAGGTAGTGGCCGCCGCCCTCCA
GCAGCAGGGCCATGTTGATGTTGCCCACCAGCAGGCCGTCGCGCACGTGCAGCTTCTCGGTGCTGGGCTC
CCACTTCAGGGTCTTCTTCTGCATCACGGGGCCGTTGGGGGGGAAGTTGGTGCCCTTGAAGCGCACGTTC
TGGAAGAAGCAGTCGCCCTCCAGGCTGATGTCGCTGCGGATGGTGCAGATGCCCTTGTCCTCGAAGGTCA
TGGTGCGCTCCCAGCTGTAGCCCTCGGGGAAGCTCTGCTTGAAGTAGTCGGGGATGTCCTCGGGGTACTT
GGTGAACACCCGGTTGCCGTAGTGCACGGCGGTGGTCAGGATGTCGTAGCTGAAGGGCAGGGGGGCGCCC
TCCTTCACGGTCAGGTTGGCGGTCTGGGTGCCCTCGTAGGGCTTGCCCTTGCCCTCGCCCTCGATCACGA
AGGCGTGGCCGTTCACGTTGCCCTCCATGTGCACCTTCACGCGCATGTCCTCCTTGATCAGGTTAATTCC
CGGGGTGTTCATGGTGGCGACCGGTGGATCCTTAGCGCTGGTGTACTTGGTGATGGCCTTAGTACCCTCG
GACACGGCGTGCTTGGCCAACTCCCCAGGCAGCAGCAGGCGCACGGCCGTCTGGATCTCCCTGGAGGTGA
TGGTCGAGCGCTTGTTGTAATGCGCCAGGCGGGAAGCCTCACCTGCGATGCGCTCGAAAATGTCGTTCAC
AAACGAATTCATGATGCCCATGGCCTTGGACGAAATGCCGGTGTCAGGGTGGACCTGCTTCAGAACCTTG
TACACATAGATGGAATAGCTCTCCTTGCGGCTGCGCTTGCGCTTCTTGCCGCCTTTCTTCTGCGCCTTAG
TCACCGCCTTCTTGGAGCCCTTTTTCGGGGCGGGAGCAGACTTCGCTGGCTCTGGCATTACGTAAGGGCC
GGGATTCTCCTCCACGTCACCGCATGTTAGAAGACTTCCTCTGCCCTCTCCTGATCCCTTAATTAAACTC
TTGTACAGCTCGTCCATGCCGAGAGTGATCCCGGCGGCGGTCACGAACTCCAGCAGGACCATGTGATCGC
GCTTCTCGTTGGGGTCTTTGCTCAGCTTGGACTGGGTGCTCAGGTAGTGGTTGTCGGGCAGCAGCACGGG
GCCGTCGCCGATGGGGGTGTTCTGCTGGTAGTGGTCGGCGAGCTGCACGCTGCCGTCCTCGATGTTGTGG
C
Features (pLannotate 1.2.2; 18 found; start..end, strand, type, name):
    664..682     -  promoter       SP6 promoter: promoter for bacteriophage SP6 RNA polymerase
   2200..2224    -  promoter       chicken β-actin promoter (fragment): contains a 21-bp deletion relative to the standard chicken β-actin promoter
   3630..3670    -  misc_feature   MCS (fragment): pBluescript multiple cloning site
   3683..3701    -  promoter       T3 promoter: promoter for bacteriophage T3 RNA polymerase
   3746..3762    -  protein_bind   lac operator: The lac repressor binds to the lac operator to inhibit transcription in E. coli. This inhibition can be relieved by adding lactose or isopropyl-β-D-thiogalactopyranoside (IPTG). lac repressor encoded by lacI
   3770..3800    -  promoter       lac promoter: promoter for the E. coli lac operon
   3815..3836    -  protein_bind   CAP binding site: CAP binding activates transcription in the presence of cAMP. E. coli catabolite activator protein
   3849..3941    -  CDS            lacI (fragment): lac repressor; lacI; The lac repressor binds to the lac operator to inhibit transcription in E. coli. This inhibition can be relieved by adding lactose or isopropyl-β-D-thiogalactopyranoside (IPTG).
   4124..4712    -  rep_origin     ori: high-copy-number ColE1/pMB1/pBR322/pUC origin of replication
   4883..5743    -  CDS            AmpR: β-lactamase; bla; confers resistance to ampicillin, carbenicillin, and related antibiotics
   5744..5848    -  promoter       AmpR promoter: bla
   5874..6257    -  rep_origin     f1 ori (fragment) (sequence partly withheld): f1 bacteriophage origin of replication; arrow indicates direction of (+) strand synthesis
   6264..6419    -  CDS            lacZα (fragment): LacZα fragment of β-galactosidase; lacZ fragment
   6427..6445    +  promoter       T7 promoter: promoter for bacteriophage T7 RNA polymerase
   6717..6851    +  polyA_signal   SV40 poly(A) signal: SV40 polyadenylation signal
   6910..7599    -  CDS            Dendra2: Dendra2 is a photoconvertible green fluorescent protein published in 2006, derived from Dendronephthya sp.. It has high acid sensitivity.
   7618..7995    -  CDS            H2B: human histone H2B; HIST1H2BJ
   8077..505     -  CDS            mCerulean (across the origin): mCerulean is a basic (constitutively fluorescent) cyan fluorescent protein published in 2005, derived from Aequorea victoria. It is reported to be a very rapidly-maturing monomer.
