[The description below was written by a language model from this plasmid's Addgene catalogue record and pLannotate feature annotations shown in this document.]
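Description:
PhOTO-N (pMTB:memb-Cerulean-2A-H2B-Dendra2) is a zebrafish expression plasmid built on the pMTB backbone, which the annotation shows to be pBluescript-derived. It carries a high-copy ColE1/pUC origin, an f1 origin fragment, remnants of the lac promoter/operator and lacZα region, flanking T3 and T7 phage promoters, and an ampicillin resistance gene (β-lactamase) for selection in E. coli. The catalogue lists a total size of 8358 bp, while the sequenced record used for annotation is 8288 nt, a small discrepancy that the record does not explain.

The payload is a single bicistronic open reading frame, all on the minus strand of the sequenced record. A membrane-targeted cyan fluorescent protein (annotated as mCerulean) comes first, followed by a 2A self-cleaving peptide indicated by the construct name, and then human histone H2B fused to the N-terminus of the green-to-red photoconvertible protein Dendra2. The 2A element lets one transcript yield two separate proteins, so every expressing cell has cyan-outlined membranes and chromatin-bound nuclear Dendra2. An SP6 promoter lies immediately upstream of the coding region and an SV40 polyadenylation signal is annotated just beyond its 3′ end. The driving promoter is not stated in the catalogue fields. The annotation detects only a short fragment resembling a β-actin promoter further upstream, which would fit the stated purpose of constitutive expression but does not define the element.

According to the record and its associated publication, the construct was used to generate PhOTO zebrafish for in vivo lineage tracing during development and regeneration. Photoconverting nuclear Dendra2 in selected cells marks them and their descendants, while the membrane label shows cell shape and tissue context.
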