Addgene plasmid #92400: PhOTO-N (pMTB:memb-Cerulean-2A-H2B-Dendra2)
Purpose: Constitutive expression of nuclear green-to-red photoconvertible Dendra2 and the membrane blue fluorescent protein Cerulean.
Depositing lab: Periklis Pantazis. Publication: PhOTO zebrafish: a transgenic resource for in vivo lineage tracing during development and regeneration. Dempsey WP, Fraser SE, Pantazis P. PLoS One. 2012;7(3):e32888. doi: 10.1371/journal.pone.0032888. Epub 2012 Mar 14. PubMed 22431986.
Backbone
  Vector backbone: pMTB
  Backbone size w/o insert (bp): 6079
  Total vector size (bp): 8358
  Vector type: Zebrafish Expression
Growth in bacteria
  Bacterial resistance: Ampicillin, 100 μg/mL
  Growth temperature: 37°C
  Growth strain: DH5alpha
  Copy number: High Copy
Gene/Insert 1
  Gene/Insert name: Dendra2
  Species: Synthetic
  Insert size (bp): 717
  GenBank ID: GU734658.1
  Tag / fusion protein: H2B tag (N terminal on insert)
  Cloning method: Unknown
  Sequencing primers: 5′ SP6 - atttaggtgacactatagaagag; 3′ ccttagtcaccgccttcttg
Gene/Insert 2
  Gene/Insert name: Cerulean
  Species: Synthetic
  Insert size (bp): 717
  GenBank ID: KP666136.1
  Tag / fusion protein: membrane tag (N terminal on insert)
  Cloning method: Unknown
  Sequencing primers: 5′ caggaGAGGGCAGAGGAA; 3′ T7 - CCGCTGAGCAATAACTAGC
Terms and licenses: Academic/Nonprofit Terms; Industry Terms: Not Available to Industry
How to cite: PhOTO-N (pMTB:memb-Cerulean-2A-H2B-Dendra2) was a gift from Periklis Pantazis (Addgene plasmid # 92400 ; http://n2t.net/addgene:92400 ; RRID:Addgene_92400)
